Addgene plasmid #28240: pCIB1(deltaNLS)-pmGFP
Purpose: Expresses CIB1 fused to plasma membrane-localized EGFP
Depositing lab: Chandra Tucker. Depositing organization: Duke University. Publication: Rapid blue-light-mediated induction of protein interactions in living cells. Kennedy MJ, Hughes RM, Peteya LA, Schwartz JW, Ehlers MD, Tucker CL. Nat Methods. 2010 Dec;7(12):973-5. doi: 10.1038/nmeth.1524 PubMed 21037589.
Backbone
  Vector backbone: pEGFP-C1
  Backbone manufacturer: Clontech
  Backbone size w/o insert (bp): 4700
  Vector type: Mammalian Expression
Growth in bacteria
  Bacterial resistance: Kanamycin, 50 μg/mL
  Growth temperature: 37°C
  Growth strain: DH5alpha
  Copy number: High Copy
Gene/Insert
  Gene/Insert name: CIB1(deltaNLS)-pmGFP (alt name: CIB1)
  Species: A. thaliana (mustard weed)
  Insert size (bp): 1003
  Mutation: NLS sequences mutated
  Entrez Gene: CIB1 (a.k.a. AT4G34530, T4L20.110, T4L20_110, cryptochrome-interacting basic-helix-loop-helix 1)
  Tag / fusion protein: EGFP (C terminal on backbone)
  Cloning method: Restriction Enzyme; 5′ cloning site Nhe I (not destroyed); 3′ cloning site Age I (not destroyed)
  Sequencing primers: 5′ n/a
Terms and licenses: Academic/Nonprofit Terms; Industry Terms: Not Available to Industry
How to cite: pCIB1(deltaNLS)-pmGFP was a gift from Chandra Tucker (Addgene plasmid # 28240 ; http://n2t.net/addgene:28240 ; RRID:Addgene_28240)
