[The description below was written by a language model from this plasmid's Addgene catalogue record and pLannotate feature annotations shown in this document.]
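Description:
pCIB1(deltaNLS)-pmGFP is a mammalian expression plasmid built on the Clontech pEGFP-C1 backbone. It is propagated in E. coli through a high-copy ColE1/pUC-type origin and selected with kanamycin. The NeoR/KanR gene (Tn5 aminoglycoside phosphotransferase) is preceded by both a bacterial bla promoter and the SV40 enhancer/early promoter and followed by the HSV TK polyadenylation signal. The same marker therefore confers kanamycin resistance in bacteria and G418 resistance in transfected mammalian cells. An f1 origin is also present. Short matches to ble, bGH poly(A) and SV40 large T antigen in the feature table are small fragment hits, most likely backbone remnants rather than functional parts.

The expression cassette uses the human CMV immediate-early enhancer and promoter and ends in the SV40 poly(A) signal. It encodes Arabidopsis thaliana CIB1 (cryptochrome-interacting basic helix-loop-helix 1), cloned between NheI and AgeI upstream of EGFP, so the fluorescent protein sits at the C terminus of CIB1. The annotation detects the N-terminal CIBN region, which binds blue-light-activated cryptochrome 2 (CRY2), and an adjoining bHLH-family match that probably corresponds to the rest of CIB1. According to the record, the CIB1 nuclear localisation sequences are mutated. A short K-Ras-derived fragment follows EGFP directly and presumably supplies the membrane-targeting motif behind the "pm" designation. Together these changes keep the fusion out of the nucleus and anchor it at the plasma membrane, where it can be seen by green fluorescence.

The stated purpose is expression of CIB1 fused to plasma membrane-localised EGFP. The associated work concerns rapid blue-light-induced protein interactions in living cells, which suggests use as the membrane-tethered partner to which CRY2 fusions are recruited on illumination.
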