Features (pLannotate 1.2.2; 17 found; start..end, strand, type, name):
     61..364     +  enhancer       CMV enhancer: human cytomegalovirus immediate early enhancer
    365..568     +  promoter       CMV promoter: human cytomegalovirus (CMV) immediate early promoter
    603..1112    +  CDS            CIBN: N-terminal portion of the CIB1 transcription factor from Arabidopsis thaliana binds to CRY2 (cryptochrome 2) that has absorbed blue light (Kennedy et al., 2010)
   1083..1382    +  CDS            BHLH137 (fragment): BH137_ARATH - Also known as EN89. Experimental evidence at protein level: Swiss-Prot protein existence level 1. From Arabidopsis thaliana (Mouse-ear cress).
   1620..2336    +  CDS            EGFP: EGFP is a basic (constitutively fluorescent) green fluorescent protein published in 1996, derived from Aequorea victoria. It is reported to be a rapidly-maturing weak dimer with moderate acid sensitivity.
   2337..2383    +  CDS            K-Ras (fragment): human small GTPase proto-oncoprotein
   2394..2459    +  misc_feature   MCS: multiple cloning site
   2476..2560    +  CDS            large T antigen (fragment): large T antigen from SV40 (simian virus 40)
   2583..2704    +  polyA_signal   SV40 poly(A) signal: SV40 polyadenylation signal
   2738..3166    -  rep_origin     f1 ori (sequence partly withheld): f1 bacteriophage origin of replication; arrow indicates direction of (+) strand synthesis
   3193..3297    +  promoter       AmpR promoter: bla
   3299..3656    +  promoter       SV40 promoter: SV40 enhancer and early promoter
   3691..4485    +  CDS            NeoR/KanR: aminoglycoside phosphotransferase from Tn5; aph(3')-II (or nptII); confers resistance to neomycin, kanamycin, and G418 (Geneticin®)
   4506..4658    +  CDS            ble (fragment): BLE_KLEPN - Experimental evidence at protein level: Swiss-Prot protein existence level 1. Binding protein with a strong affinity to the bleomycin family of antibiotics. Binds to CL990; an antimitotic-antibiotic compound. From Klebsiella pneumoniae.
   4717..4764    +  polyA_signal   HSV TK poly(A) signal: herpes simplex virus thymidine kinase polyadenylation signal (Cole and Stacy, 1985)
   4855..4871    -  polyA_signal   bGH poly(A) signal (fragment): bovine growth hormone polyadenylation signal
   5093..5681    +  rep_origin     ori: high-copy-number ColE1/pMB1/pBR322/pUC origin of replication
>Addgene plasmid #28240 | pCIB1(deltaNLS)-pmGFP | depositor full sequence | sequence record 13370 | Author sequence
TAGTTATTAATAGTAATCAATTACGGGGTCATTAGTTCATAGCCCATATATGGAGTTCCGCGTTACATAA
CTTACGGTAAATGGCCCGCCTGGCTGACCGCCCAACGACCCCCGCCCATTGACGTCAATAATGACGTATG
TTCCCATAGTAACGCCAATAGGGACTTTCCATTGACGTCAATGGGTGGAGTATTTACGGTAAACTGCCCA
CTTGGCAGTACATCAAGTGTATCATATGCCAAGTACGCCCCCTATTGACGTCAATGACGGTAAATGGCCC
GCCTGGCATTATGCCCAGTACATGACCTTATGGGACTTTCCTACTTGGCAGTACATCTACGTATTAGTCA
TCGCTATTACCATGGTGATGCGGTTTTGGCAGTACATCAATGGGCGTGGATAGCGGTTTGACTCACGGGG
ATTTCCAAGTCTCCACCCCATTGACGTCAATGGGAGTTTGTTTTGGCACCAAAATCAACGGGACTTTCCA
AAATGTCGTAACAACTCCGCCCCATTGACGCAAATGGGCGGTAGGCGTGTACGGTGGGAGGTCTATATAA
GCAGAGCTGGTTTAGTGAACCGTCAGATCCGCTAGCGCCACCATGAATGGAGCTATAGGAGGTGACCTTT
TGCTCAATTTTCCTGACATGTCGGTCCTAGAGCGCCAAAGGGCTCACCTCAAGTACCTCAATCCCACCTT
TGATTCTCCTCTCGCCGGCTTCTTTGCCGATTCTTCAATGATTACCGGCGGCGAGATGGACAGCTATCTT
TCGACTGCCGGTTTGAATCTTCCGATGATGTACGGTGAGACGACGGTGGAAGGTGATTCAAGACTCTCAA
TTTCGCCGGAAACGACGCTTGGGACTGGAAATTTCAAGGCAGCGAAGTTTGATACAGAGACTAAGGATTG
TAATGAGGCGGCGAAGAAGATGACGATGAACAGAGATGACCTAGTAGAAGAAGGAGAAGAAGAGAAGTCG
AAAATAACAGAGCAAAACAATGGGAGCACAAAAAGCATCAAGAAGATGAAACACAAAGCCAAGAAAGAAG
AGAACAATTTCTCTAATGATTCATCTAAAGTGACGAAGGAATTGGAGAAAACGGATTATATTCATGTTCG
TGCACGACGAGGCCAAGCCACTGATAGTCACAGCATAGCAGAACGAGTTAGAAGAGAAAAGATCAGTGAG
AGAATGAAGTTTCTACAAGATTTGGTTCCTGGATGCGACAAGATCACAGGCAAAGCAGGGATGCTTGATG
AAATCATTAACTATGTTCAGTCTCTTCAGAGACAAATCGAGTTCTTATCGATGAAACTAGCAATTGTGAA
TCCAAGGCCGGATTTTGATATGGATGACATTTTTGCCAAAGAGGTTGCCTCAACTCCAATGACTGTGGTG
CCATCTCCTGAAATGGTTCTTTCCGGTTATTCTCATGAGATGGTTCACTCTGGTTATTCTAGTGAGATGG
TTAACTCCGGTTACCTTCATGTCAATCCAATGCAGCAAGTGAATACCAGTTCTGATCCATTGTCATGCTT
CAACAATGGCGAAGCTCCTTCGATGTGGGACTCTCATGTGCAGAATCTCTATGGCAATTTAGGAGTACCG
GTCGCCACCATGGTGAGCAAGGGCGAGGAGCTGTTCACCGGGGTGGTGCCCATCCTGGTCGAGCTGGACG
GCGACGTAAACGGCCACAAGTTCAGCGTGTCCGGCGAGGGCGAGGGCGATGCCACCTACGGCAAGCTGAC
CCTGAAGTTCATCTGCACCACCGGCAAGCTGCCCGTGCCCTGGCCCACCCTCGTGACCACCCTGACCTAC
GGCGTGCAGTGCTTCAGCCGCTACCCCGACCACATGAAGCAGCACGACTTCTTCAAGTCCGCCATGCCCG
AAGGCTACGTCCAGGAGCGCACCATCTTCTTCAAGGACGACGGCAACTACAAGACCCGCGCCGAGGTGAA
GTTCGAGGGCGACACCCTGGTGAACCGCATCGAGCTGAAGGGCATCGACTTCAAGGAGGACGGCAACATC
CTGGGGCACAAGCTGGAGTACAACTACAACAGCCACAACGTCTATATCATGGCCGACAAGCAGAAGAACG
GCATCAAGGTGAACTTCAAGATCCGCCACAACATCGAGGACGGCAGCGTGCAGCTCGCCGACCACTACCA
GCAGAACACCCCCATCGGCGACGGCCCCGTGCTGCTGCCCGACAACCACTACCTGAGCACCCAGTCCGCC
CTGAGCAAAGACCCCAACGAGAAGCGCGATCACATGGTCCTGCTGGAGTTCGTGACCGCCGCCGGGATCA
CTCTCGGCATGGACGAGCTGTATAAGGGTAAAAAGAAGAAAAAGAAGTCAAAGACAAAGTGTGTAATTAT
GTAGCTGTACAAGTCCGGACTCAGATCTCGAGCTCAAGCTTCGAATTCTGCAGTCGACGGTACCGCGGGC
CCGGGATCCACCGGATCTAGATAACTGATCATAATCAGCCATACCACATTTGTAGAGGTTTTACTTGCTT
TAAAAAACCTCCCACACCTCCCCCTGAACCTGAAACATAAAATGAATGCAATTGTTGTTGTTAACTTGTT
TATTGCAGCTTATAATGGTTACAAATAAAGCAATAGCATCACAAATTTCACAAATAAAGCATTTTTTTCA
CTGCATTCTAGTTGTGGTTTGTCCAAACTCATCAATGTATCTTAACGCGTAAATTGTAAGCGTTAATATT
TTGTTAAAATTCGCGTTAAATTTTTGTTAAATCAGCTCATTTTTTAACCAATAGGCCGAAATCGGCAAAA
TCCCTTATAAATCAAAAGAATAGACCGAGATAGGGT
[37 nt withheld, positions 2837-2873]
AAAGAACGTGGACTCCAACGTCAAAGG
[49 nt withheld, positions 2901-2949]
T
[91 nt withheld, positions 2951-3041]
G
[124 nt withheld, positions 3043-3166]
CAGGTGGCACTTTTCGGGGAAATGTGCGCGGAACCCCTATTTGTTTATTTTTCTAAATACATTCAAATAT
GTATCCGCTCATGAGACAATAACCCTGATAAATGCTTCAATAATATTGAAAAAGGAAGAGTCCTGAGGCG
GAAAGAACCAGCTGTGGAATGTGTGTCAGTTAGGGTGTGGAAAGTCCCCAGGCTCCCCAGCAGGCAGAAG
TATGCAAAGCATGCATCTCAATTAGTCAGCAACCAGGTGTGGAAAGTCCCCAGGCTCCCCAGCAGGCAGA
AGTATGCAAAGCATGCATCTCAATTAGTCAGCAACCATAGTCCCGCCCCTAACTCCGCCCATCCCGCCCC
TAACTCCGCCCAGTTCCGCCCATTCTCCGCCCCATGGCTGACTAATTTTTTTTATTTATGCAGAGGCCGA
GGCCGCCTCGGCCTCTGAGCTATTCCAGAAGTAGTGAGGAGGCTTTTTTGGAGGCCTAGGCTTTTGCAAA
GATCGATCAAGAGACAGGATGAGGATCGTTTCGCATGATTGAACAAGATGGATTGCACGCAGGTTCTCCG
GCCGCTTGGGTGGAGAGGCTATTCGGCTATGACTGGGCACAACAGACAATCGGCTGCTCTGATGCCGCCG
TGTTCCGGCTGTCAGCGCAGGGGCGCCCGGTTCTTTTTGTCAAGACCGACCTGTCCGGTGCCCTGAATGA
ACTGCAAGACGAGGCAGCGCGGCTATCGTGGCTGGCCACGACGGGCGTTCCTTGCGCAGCTGTGCTCGAC
GTTGTCACTGAAGCGGGAAGGGACTGGCTGCTATTGGGCGAAGTGCCGGGGCAGGATCTCCTGTCATCTC
ACCTTGCTCCTGCCGAGAAAGTATCCATCATGGCTGATGCAATGCGGCGGCTGCATACGCTTGATCCGGC
TACCTGCCCATTCGACCACCAAGCGAAACATCGCATCGAGCGAGCACGTACTCGGATGGAAGCCGGTCTT
GTCGATCAGGATGATCTGGACGAAGAGCATCAGGGGCTCGCGCCAGCCGAACTGTTCGCCAGGCTCAAGG
CGAGCATGCCCGACGGCGAGGATCTCGTCGTGACCCATGGCGATGCCTGCTTGCCGAATATCATGGTGGA
AAATGGCCGCTTTTCTGGATTCATCGACTGTGGCCGGCTGGGTGTGGCGGACCGCTATCAGGACATAGCG
TTGGCTACCCGTGATATTGCTGAAGAGCTTGGCGGCGAATGGGCTGACCGCTTCCTCGTGCTTTACGGTA
TCGCCGCTCCCGATTCGCAGCGCATCGCCTTCTATCGCCTTCTTGACGAGTTCTTCTGAGCGGGACTCTG
GGGTTCGAAATGACCGACCAAGCGACGCCCAACCTGCCATCACGAGATTTCGATTCCACCGCCGCCTTCT
ATGAAAGGTTGGGCTTCGGAATCGTTTTCCGGGACGCCGGCTGGATGATCCTCCAGCGCGGGGATCTCAT
GCTGGAGTTCTTCGCCCACCCTAGGGGGAGGCTAACTGAAACACGGAAGGAGACAATACCGGAAGGAACC
CGCGCTATGACGGCAATAAAAAGACAGAATAAAACGCACGGTGTTGGGTCGTTTGTTCATAAACGCGGGG
TTCGGTCCCAGGGCTGGCACTCTGTCGATACCCCACCGAGACCCCATTGGGGCCAATACGCCCGCGTTTC
TTCCTTTTCCCCACCCCACCCCCCAAGTTCGGGTGAAGGCCCAGGGCTCGCAGCCAACGTCGGGGCGGCA
GGCCCTGCCATAGCCTCAGGTTACTCATATATACTTTAGATTGATTTAAAACTTCATTTTTAATTTAAAA
GGATCTAGGTGAAGATCCTTTTTGATAATCTCATGACCAAAATCCCTTAACGTGAGTTTTCGTTCCACTG
AGCGTCAGACCCCGTAGAAAAGATCAAAGGATCTTCTTGAGATCCTTTTTTTCTGCGCGTAATCTGCTGC
TTGCAAACAAAAAAACCACCGCTACCAGCGGTGGTTTGTTTGCCGGATCAAGAGCTACCAACTCTTTTTC
CGAAGGTAACTGGCTTCAGCAGAGCGCAGATACCAAATACTGTCCTTCTAGTGTAGCCGTAGTTAGGCCA
CCACTTCAAGAACTCTGTAGCACCGCCTACATACCTCGCTCTGCTAATCCTGTTACCAGTGGCTGCTGCC
AGTGGCGATAAGTCGTGTCTTACCGGGTTGGACTCAAGACGATAGTTACCGGATAAGGCGCAGCGGTCGG
GCTGAACGGGGGGTTCGTGCACACAGCCCAGCTTGGAGCGAACGACCTACACCGAACTGAGATACCTACA
GCGTGAGCTATGAGAAAGCGCCACGCTTCCCGAAGGGAGAAAGGCGGACAGGTATCCGGTAAGCGGCAGG
GTCGGAACAGGAGAGCGCACGAGGGAGCTTCCAGGGGGAAACGCCTGGTATCTTTATAGTCCTGTCGGGT
TTCGCCACCTCTGACTTGAGCGTCGATTTTTGTGATGCTCGTCAGGGGGGCGGAGCCTATGGAAAAACGC
CAGCAACGCGGCCTTTTTACGGTTCCTGGCCTTTTGCTGGCCTTTTGCTCACATGTTCTTTCCTGCGTTA
TCCCCTGATTCTGTGGATAACCGTATTACCGCCATGCAT
