>Addgene plasmid #28240 | pCIB1(deltaNLS)-pmGFP | addgene partial sequence | sequence record 33593 | 28240 with EGFP-N
CGCCCTTGCTCACCATGGTGGCGACCGGTACTCCTAAATTGCCATAGAGATTCTGCACATGAGAGTCCCA
CATCGAAGGAGCTTCGCCATTGTTGAAGCATGACAATGGATCAGAACTGGTATTCACTTGCTGCATTGGA
TTGACATGAAGGTAACCGGAGTTAACCATCTCACTAGAATAACCAGAGTGAACCATCTCATGAGAATAAC
CGGAAAGAACCATTTCAGGAGATGGCACCACAGTCATTGGAGTTGAGGCAACCTCTTTGGCAAAAATGTC
ATCCATATCAAAATCCGGCCTTGGATTCACAATTGCTAGTTTCATCGATAAGAACTCGATTTGTCTCTGA
AGAGACTGAACATAGTTAATGATTTCATCAAGCATCCCTGCTTTGCCTGTGATCTTGTCGCATCCAGGAA
CCAAATCTTGTAGAAACTTCATTCTCTCACTGATCTTTTCTCTTCTAACTCGTTCTGCTATGCTGTGACT
ATCAGTGGCTTGGCCTCGTCGTGCACGAACATGAATATAATCCGTTTTCTCCAATTCCTTCGTCACTTTA
GATGAATCATTAGAGAAATTGTTCTCTTCTTTCTTGGCTTTGTGTTTCATCTTCTTGATGCTTTTTGTGC
TCCCATTGTTTTGCTCTGTTATTTTCGACTTCTCTTCTTCTCCTTCTTCTACTAGGTCATCTCTGTTCAT
CGTCATCTTCTTCGCCGCCTCATTACAATCCTTAGTCTCTGTATCAAACTTCGCTGCCTTGAAATTTCCA
GTCCCAAGCGTCGTTTCCGGCGAAATTGAGAGTCTTGAATCACCTTCCACCGTCGTCTCACCGTACATCA
TCGGAAGATTCAAACCGGCAGTCGAAAGATAGCTGTCCATCTCGCCGCCGGTAAT
